>Addgene plasmid #120470 | EF1a_ONECUT1_P2A_Hygro_Barcode | addgene full sequence | sequence record 234647 | Addgene NGS Result
GTCGACGGATCGGGAGATCTCCCGATCCCCTATGGTGCACTCTCAGTACAATCTGCTCTGATGCCGCATA
GTTAAGCCAGTATCTGCTCCCTGCTTGTGTGTTGGAGGTCGCTGAGTAGTGCGCGAGCAAAATTTAAGCT
ACAACAAGGCAAGGCTTGACCGACAATTGCATGAAGAATCTGCTTAGGGTTAGGCGTTTTGCGCTGCTTC
GCGATGTACGGGCCAGATATACGCGTTGACATTGATTATTGACTAGTTATTAATAGTAATCAATTACGGG
GTCATTAGTTCATAGCCCATATATGGAGTTCCGCGTTACATAACTTACGGTAAATGGCCCGCCTGGCTGA
CCGCCCAACGACCCCCGCCCATTGACGTCAATAATGACGTATGTTCCCATAGTAACGCCAATAGGGACTT
TCCATTGACGTCAATGGGTGGAGTATTTACGGTAAACTGCCCACTTGGCAGTACATCAAGTGTATCATAT
GCCAAGTACGCCCCCTATTGACGTCAATGACGGTAAATGGCCCGCCTGGCATTATGCCCAGTACATGACC
TTATGGGACTTTCCTACTTGGCAGTACATCTACGTATTAGTCATCGCTATTACCATGGTGATGCGGTTTT
GGCAGTACATCAATGGGCGTGGATAGCGGTTTGACTCACGGGGATTTCCAAGTCTCCACCCCATTGACGT
CAATGGGAGTTTGTTTTGGCACCAAAATCAACGGGACTTTCCAAAATGTCGTAACAACTCCGCCCCATTG
ACGCAAATGGGCGGTAGGCGTGTACGGTGGGAGGTCTATATAAGCAGCGCGTTTTGCCTGTACTGGGTCT
CTCTGGTTAGACCAGATCTGAGCCTGGGAGCTCTCTGGCTAACTAGGGAACCCACTGCTTAAGCCTCAAT
AAAGCTTGCCTTGAGTGCTTCAAGTAGTGTGTGCCCGTCTGTTGTGTGACTCTGGTAACTAGAGATCCCT
CAGACCCTTTTAGTCAGTGTGGAAAATCTCTAGCAGTGGCGCCCGAACAGGGACTTGAAAGCGAAAGGGA
AACCAGAGGAGCTCTCTCGACGCAGGACTCGGCTTGCTGAAGCGCGCACGGCAAGAGGCGAGGGGCGGCG
ACTGGTGAGTACGCCAAAAATTTTGACTAGCGGAGGCTAGAAGGAGAGAGATGGGTGCGAGAGCGTCAGT
ATTAAGCGGGGGAGAATTAGATCGCGATGGGAAAAAATTCGGTTAAGGCCAGGGGGAAAGAAAAAATATA
AATTAAAACATATAGTATGGGCAAGCAGGGAGCTAGAACGATTCGCAGTTAATCCTGGCCTGTTAGAAAC
ATCAGAAGGCTGTAGACAAATACTGGGACAGCTACAACCATCCCTTCAGACAGGATCAGAAGAACTTAGA
TCATTATATAATACAGTAGCAACCCTCTATTGTGTGCATCAAAGGATAGAGATAAAAGACACCAAGGAAG
CTTTAGACAAGATAGAGGAAGAGCAAAACAAAAGTAAGACCACCGCACAGCAAGCGGCCGCTGATCTTCA
GACCTGGAGGAGGAGATATGAGGGACAATTGGAGAAGTGAATTATATAAATATAAAGTAGTAAAAATTGA
ACCATTAGGAGTAGCACCCACCAAGGCAAAGAGAAGAGTGGTGCAGAGAGAAAAAAGAGCAGTGGGAATA
GGAGCTTTGTTCCTTGGGTTCTTGGGAGCAGCAGGAAGCACTATGGGCGCAGCGTCAATGACGCTGACGG
TACAGGCCAGACAATTATTGTCTGGTATAGTGCAGCAGCAGAACAATTTGCTGAGGGCTATTGAGGCGCA
ACAGCATCTGTTGCAACTCACAGTCTGGGGCATCAAGCAGCTCCAGGCAAGAATCCTGGCTGTGGAAAGA
TACCTAAAGGATCAACAGCTCCTGGGGATTTGGGGTTGCTCTGGAAAACTCATTTGCACCACTGCTGTGC
CTTGGAATGCTAGTTGGAGTAATAAATCTCTGGAACAGATTTGGAATCACACGACCTGGATGGAGTGGGA
CAGAGAAATTAACAATTACACAAGCTTAATACACTCCTTAATTGAAGAATCGCAAAACCAGCAAGAAAAG
AATGAACAAGAATTATTGGAATTAGATAAATGGGCAAGTTTGTGGAATTGGTTTAACATAACAAATTGGC
TGTGGTATATAAAATTATTCATAATGATAGTAGGAGGCTTGGTAGGTTTAAGAATAGTTTTTGCTGTACT
TTCTATAGTGAATAGAGTTAGGCAGGGATATTCACCATTATCGTTTCAGACCCACCTCCCAACCCCGAGG
GGACCCGACAGGCCCGAAGGAATAGAAGAAGAAGGTGGAGAGAGAGACAGAGACAGATCCATTCGATTAG
TGAACGGATCGGCACTGCGTGCGCCAATTCTGCAGACAAATGGCAGTATTCATCCACAATTTTAAAAGAA
AAGGGGGGATTGGGGGGTACAGTGCAGGGGAAAGAATAGTAGACATAATAGCAACAGACATACAAACTAA
AGAATTACAAAAACAAATTACAAAAATTCAAAATTTTCGGGTTTATTACAGGGACAGCAGAGATCCAGTT
TGGTTAATTAATCGATAAGCTTTGCAAAGATGGATAAAGTTTTAAACAGAGAGGAATCTTTGCAGCTAAT
GGACCTTCTAGGTCTTGAAAGGAGTGGGAATTGGCTCCGGTGCCCGTCAGTGGGCAGAGCGCACATCGCC
CACAGTCCCCGAGAAGTTGGGGGGAGGGGTCGGCAATTGAACCGGTGCCTAGAGAAGGTGGCGCGGGGTA
AACTGGGAAAGTGATGTCGTGTACTGGCTCCGCCTTTTTCCCGAGGGTGGGGGAGAACCGTATATAAGTG
CAGTAGTCGCCGTGAACGTTCTTTTTCGCAACGGGTTTGCCGCCAGAACACAGGTAAGTGCCGTGTGTGG
TTCCCGCGGGCCTGGCCTCTTTACGGGTTATGGCCCTTGCGTGCCTTGAATTACTTCCACCTGGCTGCAG
TACGTGATTCTTGATCCCGAGCTTCGGGTTGGAAGTGGGTGGGAGAGTTCGAGGCCTTGCGCTTAAGGAG
CCCCTTCGCCTCGTGCTTGAGTTGAGGCCTGGCCTGGGCGCTGGGGCCGCCGCGTGCGAATCTGGTGGCA
CCTTCGCGCCTGTCTCGCTGCTTTCGATAAGTCTCTAGCCATTTAAAATTTTTGATGACCTGCTGCGACG
CTTTTTTTCTGGCAAGATAGTCTTGTAAATGCGGGCCAAGATCTGCACACTGGTATTTCGGTTTTTGGGG
CCGCGGGCGGCGACGGGGCCCGTGCGTCCCAGCGCACATGTTCGGCGAGGCGGGGCCTGCGAGCGCGGCC
ACCGAGAATCGGACGGGGGTAGTCTCAAGCTGGCCGGCCTGCTCTGGTGCCTGGCCTCGCGCCGCCGTGT
ATCGCCCCGCCCTGGGCGGCAAGGCTGGCCCGGTCGGCACCAGTTGCGTGAGCGGAAAGATGGCCGCTTC
CCGGCCCTGCTGCAGGGAGCTCAAAATGGAGGACGCGGCGCTCGGGAGAGCGGGCGGGTGAGTCACCCAC
ACAAAGGAAAAGGGCCTTTCCGTCCTCAGCCGTCGCTTCATGTGACTCCACGGAGTACCGGGCGCCGTCC
AGGCACCTCGATTAGTTCTCGAGCTTTTGGAGTACGTCGTCTTTAGGTTGGGGGGAGGGGTTTTATGCGA
TGGAGTTTCCCCACACTGAGTGGGTGGAGACTGAAGTTAGGCCAGCTTGGCACTTGATGTAATTCTCCTT
GGAATTTGCCCTTTTTGAGTTTGGATCTTGGTTCATTCTCAAGCCTCAGACAGTGGTTCAAAGTTTTTTT
CTTCCATTTCAGGTGTCGTGAGGAATTAGCTTGGTACTAATACGACTCACTATAGGGAGACCCAAGCTGG
CTAGGTAAGCTTGATATCGAATTCCTGCAGCCCGGGGGATCCCGCCACCATGAACGCGCAGCTGACCATG
GAAGCGATCGGCGAGCTGCACGGGGTGAGCCATGAGCCGGTGCCCGCCCCTGCCGACCTGCTGGGCGGCA
GCCCCCACGCGCGCAGCTCCGTGGCGCACCGCGGCAGCCACCTGCCCCCCGCGCACCCGCGCTCCATGGG
CATGGCGTCCCTGCTGGACGGCGGCAGCGGCGGCGGAGATTACCACCACCACCACCGGGCCCCTGAGCAC
AGCCTGGCCGGCCCCCTGCATCCCACCATGACCATGGCCTGCGAGACTCCCCCAGGTATGAGCATGCCCA
CCACCTACACCACCTTGACCCCTCTGCAGCCGCTGCCTCCCATCTCCACAGTCTCGGACAAGTTCCCCCA
CCATCACCACCACCACCATCACCACCACCACCCGCACCACCACCAGCGCCTGGCGGGCAACGTGAGCGGT
AGCTTCACGCTCATGCGGGATGAGCGCGGGCTGGCCTCCATGAATAACCTCTATACCCCCTACCACAAGG
ACGTGGCCGGCATGGGCCAGAGCCTCTCGCCCCTCTCCAGCTCCGGTCTGGGCAGCATCCACAACTCCCA
GCAAGGGCTCCCCCACTATGCCCACCCGGGGGCCGCCATGCCCACCGACAAGATGCTCACCCCCAACGGC
TTCGAAGCCCACCACCCGGCCATGCTCGGCCGCCACGGGGAGCAGCACCTCACGCCCACCTCGGCCGGCA
TGGTGCCCATCAACGGCCTTCCTCCGCACCATCCCCACGCCCACCTGAACGCCCAGGGCCACGGGCAACT
CCTGGGCACAGCCCGGGAGCCCAACCCTTCGGTGACCGGCGCGCAGGTCAGCAATGGAAGTAATTCAGGG
CAGATGGAAGAGATCAATACCAAAGAGGTGGCGCAGCGTATCACCACCGAGCTCAAGCGCTACAGCATCC
CACAGGCCATCTTCGCGCAGAGGGTGCTCTGCCGCTCCCAGGGGACCCTCTCGGACCTGCTGCGCAACCC
CAAACCCTGGAGCAAACTCAAATCCGGCCGGGAGACCTTCCGGAGGATGTGGAAGTGGCTGCAGGAGCCG
GAGTTCCAGCGCATGTCCGCGCTCCGCTTAGCAGCATGCAAAAGGAAAGAACAAGAACATGGGAAGGATA
GAGGCAACACACCCAAAAAGCCCAGGTTGGTCTTCACAGATGTCCAGCGTCGAACTCTACATGCAATATT
CAAGGAAAATAAGCGTCCATCCAAAGAATTGCAAATCACCATTTCCCAGCAGCTGGGGTTGGAGCTGAGC
ACTGTCAGCAACTTCTTCATGAACGCAAGAAGGAGGAGTCTGGACAAGTGGCAGGACGAGGGCAGCTCCA
ATTCAGGCAACTCATCTTCTTCATCAAGCACTTGTACCAAAGCAGGATCCGGCGCAACAAACTTCTCTCT
GCTGAAACAAGCCGGAGATGTCGAAGAGAATCCTGGACCGATGAAAAAGCCTGAACTCACCGCGACGTCT
GTCGAGAAGTTTCTGATCGAAAAGTTCGACAGCGTCTCCGACCTGATGCAGCTCTCGGAGGGCGAAGAAT
CTCGTGCTTTCAGCTTCGATGTAGGAGGGCGTGGATATGTCCTGCGGGTAAATAGCTGCGCCGATGGTTT
CTACAAAGATCGTTATGTTTATCGGCACTTTGCATCGGCCGCGCTCCCGATTCCGGAAGTGCTTGACATT
GGGGAATTCAGCGAGAGCCTGACCTATTGCATCTCCCGCCGTGCACAGGGTGTCACGTTGCAAGACCTGC
CTGAAACCGAACTGCCCGCTGTTCTGCAGCCGGTCGCGGAGGCCATGGATGCGATCGCTGCGGCCGATCT
TAGCCAGACGAGCGGGTTCGGCCCATTCGGACCGCAAGGAATCGGTCAATACACTACATGGCGTGATTTC
ATATGCGCGATTGCTGATCCCCATGTGTATCACTGGCAAACTGTGATGGACGACACCGTCAGTGCGTCCG
TCGCGCAGGCTCTCGATGAGCTGATGCTTTGGGCCGAGGACTGCCCCGAAGTCCGGCACCTCGTGCACGC
GGATTTCGGCTCCAACAATGTCCTGACGGACAATGGCCGCATAACAGCGGTCATTGACTGGAGCGAGGCG
ATGTTCGGGGATTCCCAATACGAGGTCGCCAACATCTTCTTCTGGAGGCCGTGGTTGGCTTGTATGGAGC
AGCAGACGCGCTACTTCGAGCGGAGGCATCCGGAGCTTGCAGGATCGCCGCGGCTCCGGGCGTATATGCT
CCGCATTGGTCTTGACCAACTCTATCAGAGCTTGGTTGACGGCAATTTCGATGATGCAGCTTGGGCGCAG
GGTCGATGCGACGCAATCGTCCGATCCGGAGCCGGGACTGTCGGGCGTACACAAATCGCCCGCAGAAGCG
CGGCCGTCTGGACCGATGGCTGTGTAGAAGTACTCGCCGATAGTGGAAACCGACGCCCCAGCACTCGTCC
GAGGGCAAAGGAATAAGTTAGAACTATTTCCTGGCTGTTACGCGCCATTCATTTATTTTTAATACTACTG
ACGGGCTTGTTAAACAGTGAACCGCCCGCCCCACGACCCGCAGCGCCCGACCGAAAGGAGCGCACGACCC
CATGCATCGAACAAAAGAAAAGGGGGGACTGGAAGGGCTAATTCACTCCCAACGAAGACAAGATATCATA
ACTTCGTATAGCATACATTATACGAAGTTATCGGCTAGCTGGTCCGGACTGTACTGGGTCTCTCTGGTTA
GACCAGATCTGAGCCTGGGAGCTCTCTGGCTAACTAGGGAACCCACTGCTTAAGCCTCAATAAAGCTTGC
CTTGAGTGCTTCAAGTAGTGTGTGCCCGTCTGTTGTGTGACTCTGGTAACTAGAGATCCCTCAGACCCTT
TTAGTCAGTGTGGAAAATCTCTAGCAGGGCCCGTTTAAACCCGCTGATCAGCCTCGACTGTGCCTTCTAG
TTGCCAGCCATCTGTTGTTTGCCCCTCCCCCGTGCCTTCCTTGACCCTGGAAGGTGCCACTCCCACTGTC
CTTTCCTAATAAAATGAGGAAATTGCATCGCATTGTCTGAGTAGGTGTCATTCTATTCTGGGGGGTGGGG
TGGGGCAGGACAGCAAGGGGGAGGATTGGGAAGACAATAGCAGGCATGCTGGGGATGCGGTGGGCTCTAT
GGCTTCTGAGGCGGAAAGAACCAGCTGGGGCTCTAGGGGGTATCCCC
[124 nt withheld, positions 7188-7311]
C
[91 nt withheld, positions 7313-7403]
A
[49 nt withheld, positions 7405-7453]
CCTTTGACGTTGGAGTCCACGTTCTTT
[37 nt withheld, positions 7481-7517]
ACCCTATCTCGGTCTATTCTTTTGATTTATAAGGGATTTTGCCGATTTCGGCCTATTGGTTAAAAAATGA
GCTGATTTAACAAAAATTTAACGCGAATTAATTCTGTGGAATGTGTGTCAGTTAGGGTGTGGAAAGTCCC
CAGGCTCCCCAGCAGGCAGAAGTATGCAAAGCATGCATCTCAATTAGTCAGCAACCAGGTGTGGAAAGTC
CCCAGGCTCCCCAGCAGGCAGAAGTATGCAAAGCATGCATCTCAATTAGTCAGCAACCATAGTCCCGCCC
CTAACTCCGCCCATCCCGCCCCTAACTCCGCCCAGTTCCGCCCATTCTCCGCCCCATGGCTGACTAATTT
TTTTTATTTATGCAGAGGCCGAGGCCGCCTCTGCCTCTGAGCTATTCCAGAAGTAGTGAGGAGGCTTTTT
TGGAGGCCTAGGCTTTTGCAAAAAGCTCCCGGGAGCTTGTATATCCATTTTCGGATCTGATCAGCACGTG
TTGACAATTAATCATCGGCATAGTATATCGGCATAGTATAATACGACAAGGTGAGGAACTAAACCATGGC
CAAGTTGACCAGTGCCGTTCCGGTGCTCACCGCGCGCGACGTCGCCGGAGCGGTCGAGTTCTGGACCGAC
CGGCTCGGGTTCTCCCGGGACTTCGTGGAGGACGACTTCGCCGGTGTGGTCCGGGACGACGTGACCCTGT
TCATCAGCGCGGTCCAGGACCAGGTGGTGCCGGACAACACCCTGGCCTGGGTGTGGGTGCGCGGCCTGGA
CGAGCTGTACGCCGAGTGGTCGGAGGTCGTGTCCACGAACTTCCGGGACGCCTCCGGGCCGGCCATGACC
GAGATCGGCGAGCAGCCGTGGGGGCGGGAGTTCGCCCTGCGCGACCCGGCCGGCAACTGCGTGCACTTCG
TGGCCGAGGAGCAGGACTGACACGTGCTACGAGATTTCGATTCCACCGCCGCCTTCTATGAAAGGTTGGG
CTTCGGAATCGTTTTCCGGGACGCCGGCTGGATGATCCTCCAGCGCGGGGATCTCATGCTGGAGTTCTTC
GCCCACCCCAACTTGTTTATTGCAGCTTATAATGGTTACAAATAAAGCAATAGCATCACAAATTTCACAA
ATAAAGCATTTTTTTCACTGCATTCTAGTTGTGGTTTGTCCAAACTCATCAATGTATCTTATCATGTCTG
TATACCGTCGACCTCTAGCTAGAGCTTGGCGTAATCATGGTCATAGCTGTTTCCTGTGTGAAATTGTTAT
CCGCTCACAATTCCACACAACATACGAGCCGGAAGCATAAAGTGTAAAGCCTGGGGTGCCTAATGAGTGA
GCTAACTCACATTAATTGCGTTGCGCTCACTGCCCGCTTTCCAGTCGGGAAACCTGTCGTGCCAGCTGCA
TTAATGAATCGGCCAACGCGCGGGGAGAGGCGGTTTGCGTATTGGGCGCTCTTCCGCTTCCTCGCTCACT
GACTCGCTGCGCTCGGTCGTTCGGCTGCGGCGAGCGGTATCAGCTCACTCAAAGGCGGTAATACGGTTAT
CCACAGAATCAGGGGATAACGCAGGAAAGAACATGTGAGCAAAAGGCCAGCAAAAGGCCAGGAACCGTAA
AAAGGCCGCGTTGCTGGCGTTTTTCCATAGGCTCCGCCCCCCTGACGAGCATCACAAAAATCGACGCTCA
AGTCAGAGGTGGCGAAACCCGACAGGACTATAAAGATACCAGGCGTTTCCCCCTGGAAGCTCCCTCGTGC
GCTCTCCTGTTCCGACCCTGCCGCTTACCGGATACCTGTCCGCCTTTCTCCCTTCGGGAAGCGTGGCGCT
TTCTCATAGCTCACGCTGTAGGTATCTCAGTTCGGTGTAGGTCGTTCGCTCCAAGCTGGGCTGTGTGCAC
GAACCCCCCGTTCAGCCCGACCGCTGCGCCTTATCCGGTAACTATCGTCTTGAGTCCAACCCGGTAAGAC
ACGACTTATCGCCACTGGCAGCAGCCACTGGTAACAGGATTAGCAGAGCGAGGTATGTAGGCGGTGCTAC
AGAGTTCTTGAAGTGGTGGCCTAACTACGGCTACACTAGAAGAACAGTATTTGGTATCTGCGCTCTGCTG
AAGCCAGTTACCTTCGGAAAAAGAGTTGGTAGCTCTTGATCCGGCAAACAAACCACCGCTGGTAGCGGTG
GTTTTTTTGTTTGCAAGCAGCAGATTACGCGCAGAAAAAAAGGATCTCAAGAAGATCCTTTGATCTTTTC
TACGGGGTCTGACGCTCAGTGGAACGAAAACTCACGTTAAGGGATTTTGGTCATGAGATTATCAAAAAGG
ATCTTCACCTAGATCCTTTTAAATTAAAAATGAAGTTTTAAATCAATCTAAAGTATATATGAGTAAACTT
GGTCTGACAGTTACCAATGCTTAATCAGTGAGGCACCTATCTCAGCGATCTGTCTATTTCGTTCATCCAT
AGTTGCCTGACTCCCCGTCGTGTAGATAACTACGATACGGGAGGGCTTACCATCTGGCCCCAGTGCTGCA
ATGATACCGCGAGACCCACGCTCACCGGCTCCAGATTTATCAGCAATAAACCAGCCAGCCGGAAGGGCCG
AGCGCAGAAGTGGTCCTGCAACTTTATCCGCCTCCATCCAGTCTATTAATTGTTGCCGGGAAGCTAGAGT
AAGTAGTTCGCCAGTTAATAGTTTGCGCAACGTTGTTGCCATTGCTACAGGCATCGTGGTGTCACGCTCG
TCGTTTGGTATGGCTTCATTCAGCTCCGGTTCCCAACGATCAAGGCGAGTTACATGATCCCCCATGTTGT
GCAAAAAAGCGGTTAGCTCCTTCGGTCCTCCGATCGTTGTCAGAAGTAAGTTGGCCGCAGTGTTATCACT
CATGGTTATGGCAGCACTGCATAATTCTCTTACTGTCATGCCATCCGTAAGATGCTTTTCTGTGACTGGT
GAGTACTCAACCAAGTCATTCTGAGAATAGTGTATGCGGCGACCGAGTTGCTCTTGCCCGGCGTCAATAC
GGGATAATACCGCGCCACATAGCAGAACTTTAAAAGTGCTCATCATTGGAAAACGTTCTTCGGGGCGAAA
ACTCTCAAGGATCTTACCGCTGTTGAGATCCAGTTCGATGTAACCCACTCGTGCACCCAACTGATCTTCA
GCATCTTTTACTTTCACCAGCGTTTCTGGGTGAGCAAAAACAGGAAGGCAAAATGCCGCAAAAAAGGGAA
TAAGGGCGACACGGAAATGTTGAATACTCATACTCTTCCTTTTTCAATATTATTGAAGCATTTATCAGGG
TTATTGTCTCATGAGCGGATACATATTTGAATGTATTTAGAAAAATAAACAAATAGGGGTTCCGCGCACA
TTTCCCCGAAAAGTGCCACCTGAC
Features (pLannotate 1.2.2; 33 found; start..end, strand, type, name):
     31..83      -  misc_feature   bom (fragment): basis of mobility region from pBR322
    238..617     +  enhancer       CMV enhancer: human cytomegalovirus immediate early enhancer
    618..817     +  promoter       CMV promoter: human cytomegalovirus (CMV) immediate early promoter
    835..1015    +  LTR            5' LTR (truncated): truncated 5' long terminal repeat (LTR) from HIV-1
   1062..1187    +  misc_feature   HIV-1 Ψ: packaging signal of human immunodeficiency virus type 1
   1171..1534    +  CDS            HIV-1 gag (fragment): gag protein from human immunodeficiency virus 1; gag
   1680..1913    +  misc_feature   RRE: The Rev response element (RRE) of HIV-1 allows for Rev-dependent mRNA export from the nucleus to the cytoplasm.
   2290..2390    +  CDS            Rev (fragment): human immunodeficiency virus 1 (HIV-1) Rev protein; rev; enhances nuclear export of unspliced and incompletely spliced viral mRNAs
   2440..2557    +  misc_feature   cPPT/CTS: central polypurine tract and central termination sequence of HIV-1
   2620..2686    +  CDS            small t antigen (fragment): SV40 (simian virus 40) small t antigen
   2693..3871    +  promoter       EF-1α promoter: strong constitutive promoter for human elongation factor EF-1α
   3888..3906    +  promoter       T7 promoter: promoter for bacteriophage T7 RNA polymerase
   3926..3962    -  misc_feature   MCS (fragment): pBluescript multiple cloning site
   3970..5364    +  CDS            Onecut1: HNF6_RAT - Also known as Hnf6, Hnf6a. Experimental evidence at protein level: Swiss-Prot protein existence level 1. Transcriptional activator. Binds the consensus sequence 5'- DHWATTGAYTWWD-3' on a variety of gene promoters such as those of HNF3B and TTR. Important for liver genes transcription. The affinity of HNF- 6-alpha and HNF-6-beta for DNA differs depending on the target sequence. From Rattus norvegicus (Rat).
   5431..6453    +  CDS            hph: KHYB_ECOLX - Experimental evidence at protein level: Swiss-Prot protein existence level 1. The aminoglycoside phosphotransferases achieve inactivation of their antibiotic substrates by phosphorylation. Only phosphorylates hygromycin and closely related compounds such as demethyl analogs and destomycin. From Escherichia coli.
   6537..6650    +  CDS            nef (fragment): NEF_HV1LA - Experimental evidence at protein level: Swiss-Prot protein existence level 1. Extracellular Nef protein targets CD4(+) T-lymphocytes for apoptosis by interacting with CXCR4 surface receptors. From Human immunodeficiency virus type 1 group M subtype B (isolate Lai) (HIV-1).
   6648..6681    +  protein_bind   loxP: Cre-mediated recombination occurs in the 8-bp core sequence (GCATACAT). Cre recombinase
   6706..6886    +  LTR            5' LTR (truncated): truncated 5' long terminal repeat (LTR) from HIV-1
   6918..7142    +  polyA_signal   bGH poly(A) signal: bovine growth hormone polyadenylation signal
   7146..7167    +  promoter       SV40 promoter (fragment): SV40 enhancer and early promoter
   7188..7616    +  rep_origin     f1 ori (sequence partly withheld): f1 bacteriophage origin of replication; arrow indicates direction of (+) strand synthesis
   7630..7959    +  promoter       SV40 promoter: SV40 enhancer and early promoter
   8007..8054    +  promoter       EM7 promoter: synthetic bacterial promoter&nbsp
   8073..8447    +  CDS            BleoR: antibiotic-binding protein; Sh ble from Streptoalloteichus hindustanus; confers resistance to bleomycin, phleomycin, and Zeocin™
   8457..8582    +  CDS            ble (fragment): BLE_KLEPN - Experimental evidence at protein level: Swiss-Prot protein existence level 1. Binding protein with a strong affinity to the bleomycin family of antibiotics. Binds to CL990; an antimitotic-antibiotic compound. From Klebsiella pneumoniae.
   8577..8698    +  polyA_signal   SV40 poly(A) signal: SV40 polyadenylation signal
   8769..8791    -  protein_bind   lac operator (fragment): The lac repressor binds to the lac operator to inhibit transcription in E. coli. This inhibition can be relieved by adding lactose or isopropyl-β-D-thiogalactopyranoside (IPTG). lac repressor encoded by lacI
   8795..8825    -  promoter       lac promoter: promoter for the E. coli lac operon
   8840..8861    -  protein_bind   CAP binding site: CAP binding activates transcription in the presence of cAMP. E. coli catabolite activator protein
   8874..8966    -  CDS            lacI (fragment): lac repressor; lacI; The lac repressor binds to the lac operator to inhibit transcription in E. coli. This inhibition can be relieved by adding lactose or isopropyl-β-D-thiogalactopyranoside (IPTG).
   9149..9737    -  rep_origin     ori: high-copy-number ColE1/pMB1/pBR322/pUC origin of replication
   9908..10768   -  CDS            AmpR: β-lactamase; bla; confers resistance to ampicillin, carbenicillin, and related antibiotics
  10769..10873   -  promoter       AmpR promoter: bla
