[The description below was written by a language model from this plasmid's Addgene catalogue record and pLannotate feature annotations shown in this document.]
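Description:
EF1a_ONECUT1_P2A_Hygro_Barcode is a lentiviral transfer plasmid of about 10.9 kb for stable overexpression of human ONECUT1 (also known as HNF6) in mammalian cells. The backbone is not named in the record. In bacteria it is maintained through a high-copy ColE1/pUC-type origin and selected with ampicillin via the AmpR cassette; an f1 origin is also present. The viral portion follows a third-generation-style layout: a CMV enhancer/promoter drives a chimeric truncated HIV-1 5' LTR, followed by the Ψ packaging signal with a gag fragment, the Rev response element for Rev-dependent nuclear export of the genomic RNA, and the cPPT/CTS. The 3' end carries a truncated LTR preceded by a loxP site, with a bGH polyadenylation signal downstream. Outside the LTRs, the backbone also contains an SV40/EM7-driven BleoR (Zeocin resistance) cassette, which would not be packaged into virus.

The payload sits between the cPPT and the 3' LTR. The EF-1α promoter drives the 1,395 bp ONECUT1 coding sequence. The annotation tool matched this sequence to the rat orthologue, but the catalogue entry lists the insert as human. It is followed by the hygromycin phosphotransferase gene (hph). As the name indicates, the two are linked by a P2A self-cleaving peptide, although this element is not separately annotated, so the transcription factor and the hygromycin marker are produced from one transcript. The construct also carries a barcode, likewise not annotated in the feature table, that allows the expressed transgene to be identified in single-cell RNA-seq data. It was made for pooled transcription factor overexpression screens that map cellular reprogramming using paired fitness and single-cell transcriptomic readouts.
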