Addgene plasmid #120470: EF1a_ONECUT1_P2A_Hygro_Barcode
Purpose: Barcoded lentiviral vector to express ONECUT1 in mammalian cells under control of EF1a promoter. Barcoded for transcript detection in single cell RNA-seq.
Depositing lab: Prashant Mali. Depositing organization: University of California, San Diego (UCSD). Publication: Mapping Cellular Reprogramming via Pooled Overexpression Screens with Paired Fitness and Single-Cell RNA-Sequencing Readout. Parekh U, Wu Y, Zhao D, Worlikar A, Shah N, Zhang K, Mali P. Cell Syst. 2018 Nov 12. pii: S2405-4712(18)30433-2. doi: 10.1016/j.cels.2018.10.008. PubMed 30448000.
Backbone
  Vector backbone: Unknown
  Backbone size w/o insert (bp): 9514
  Vector type: Lentiviral
  Selectable markers: Hygromycin
Growth in bacteria
  Bacterial resistance: Ampicillin, 100 μg/mL
  Growth temperature: 37°C
  Growth strain: Stbl3
  Copy number: High Copy
Gene/Insert
  Gene/Insert name: ONECUT1
  Species: H. sapiens (human)
  Insert size (bp): 1395
  Entrez Gene: ONECUT1 (a.k.a. HNF-6, HNF6, HNF6A)
  Promoter: EF1a
  Cloning method: Gibson Cloning
  Sequencing primers: 5′ 5'-ttctcaagcctcagacagtgg-3'
Terms and licenses: Academic/Nonprofit Terms; Industry Terms: Not Available to Industry
Depositor comments: 5' cloning site: BamHI (not destroyed), 3' cloning site: BamHI (not destroyed).
How to cite: EF1a_ONECUT1_P2A_Hygro_Barcode was a gift from Prashant Mali (Addgene plasmid # 120470 ; http://n2t.net/addgene:120470 ; RRID:Addgene_120470)
