>Addgene plasmid #120470 | EF1a_ONECUT1_P2A_Hygro_Barcode | depositor partial sequence | sequence record 228778 | ONECUT1 gene
ATGAACGCGCAGCTGACCATGGAAGCGATCGGCGAGCTGCACGGGGTGAGCCATGAGCCGGTGCCCGCCC
CTGCCGACCTGCTGGGCGGCAGCCCCCACGCGCGCAGCTCCGTGGCGCACCGCGGCAGCCACCTGCCCCC
CGCGCACCCGCGCTCCATGGGCATGGCGTCCCTGCTGGACGGCGGCAGCGGCGGCGGAGATTACCACCAC
CACCACCGGGCCCCTGAGCACAGCCTGGCCGGCCCCCTGCATCCCACCATGACCATGGCCTGCGAGACTC
CCCCAGGTATGAGCATGCCCACCACCTACACCACCTTGACCCCTCTGCAGCCGCTGCCTCCCATCTCCAC
AGTCTCGGACAAGTTCCCCCACCATCACCACCACCACCATCACCACCACCACCCGCACCACCACCAGCGC
CTGGCGGGCAACGTGAGCGGTAGCTTCACGCTCATGCGGGATGAGCGCGGGCTGGCCTCCATGAATAACC
TCTATACCCCCTACCACAAGGACGTGGCCGGCATGGGCCAGAGCCTCTCGCCCCTCTCCAGCTCCGGTCT
GGGCAGCATCCACAACTCCCAGCAAGGGCTCCCCCACTATGCCCACCCGGGGGCCGCCATGCCCACCGAC
AAGATGCTCACCCCCAACGGCTTCGAAGCCCACCACCCGGCCATGCTCGGCCGCCACGGGGAGCAGCACC
TCACGCCCACCTCGGCCGGCATGGTGCCCATCAACGGCCTTCCTCCGCACCATCCCCACGCCCACCTGAA
CGCCCAGGGCCACGGGCAACTCCTGGGCACAGCCCGGGAGCCCAACCCTTCGGTGACCGGCGCGCAGGTC
AGCAATGGAAGTAATTCAGGGCAGATGGAAGAGATCAATACCAAAGAGGTGGCGCAGCGTATCACCACCG
AGCTCAAGCGCTACAGCATCCCACAGGCCATCTTCGCGCAGAGGGTGCTCTGCCGCTCCCAGGGGACCCT
CTCGGACCTGCTGCGCAACCCCAAACCCTGGAGCAAACTCAAATCCGGCCGGGAGACCTTCCGGAGGATG
TGGAAGTGGCTGCAGGAGCCGGAGTTCCAGCGCATGTCCGCGCTCCGCTTAGCAGCATGCAAAAGGAAAG
AACAAGAACATGGGAAGGATAGAGGCAACACACCCAAAAAGCCCAGGTTGGTCTTCACAGATGTCCAGCG
TCGAACTCTACATGCAATATTCAAGGAAAATAAGCGTCCATCCAAAGAATTGCAAATCACCATTTCCCAG
CAGCTGGGGTTGGAGCTGAGCACTGTCAGCAACTTCTTCATGAACGCAAGAAGGAGGAGTCTGGACAAGT
GGCAGGACGAGGGCAGCTCCAATTCAGGCAACTCATCTTCTTCATCAAGCACTTGTACCAAAGCA
