>Addgene plasmid #120470 | EF1a_ONECUT1_P2A_Hygro_Barcode | depositor partial sequence | sequence record 228779 | ONECUT1 barcode
CCATTCATTTATTTTTAATA
